Addgene plasmid #81275: pDONR223_H2AFX_p.K134N
Purpose: Gateway Donor vector containing H2AFX , part of the Target Accelerator Plasmid Collection.
Depositing lab: Jesse Boehm & William Hahn & David Root. Depositing organization: Broad Institute. Publication: Systematic Functional Interrogation of Rare Cancer Variants Identifies Oncogenic Alleles. Kim E, Ilic N, Shrestha Y, Zou L, Kamburov A, Zhu C, Yang X, Lubonja R, Tran N, Nguyen C, Lawrence MS, Piccioni F, Bagul M, Doench JG, Chouinard CR, Wu X, Hogstrom L, Natoli T, Tamayo P, Horn H, Corsello SM, Lage K, Root DE, Subramanian A, Golub TR, Getz G, Boehm JS, Hahn WC. Cancer Discov. 2016 Jul;6(7):714-26. doi: 10.1158/2159-8290.CD-16-0160. Epub 2016 May 4. PubMed 27147599.
Backbone
  Vector backbone: pDONR223
  Backbone manufacturer: Invitrogen
  Backbone size w/o insert (bp): 2790
  Vector type: Gateway Entry vector
Growth in bacteria
  Bacterial resistance: Spectinomycin, 50 μg/mL
  Growth temperature: 37°C
  Growth strain: DH5alpha
  Copy number: High Copy
Gene/Insert
  Gene/Insert name: H2AFX
  Species: H. sapiens (human)
  Mutation: K134N
  GenBank ID: NM_002105.2
  Entrez Gene: H2AX (a.k.a. H2A.X, H2A/X, H2AFX)
  Promoter: None
  Cloning method: Gateway Cloning
  Sequencing primers: 5′ M13pUC-fwd; 3′ M13-Rev
Terms and licenses: Academic/Nonprofit Terms; Industry Terms: Not Available to Industry
Depositor comments: Closed state: stop codon immediately follows insert
How to cite: pDONR223_H2AFX_p.K134N was a gift from Jesse Boehm & William Hahn & David Root (Addgene plasmid # 81275 ; http://n2t.net/addgene:81275 ; RRID:Addgene_81275)
