[The description below was written by a language model from this plasmid's Addgene catalogue record and pLannotate feature annotations shown in this document.]
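Description:
pDONR223_H2AFX_p.K134N is a Gateway entry clone built on the Invitrogen pDONR223 backbone and carrying a mutant allele of human H2AFX (H2AX), the histone H2A variant, with a lysine-to-asparagine substitution at residue 134. It is a small plasmid of about 3.2 kb, maintained in E. coli at high copy through a ColE1/pUC-type origin and selected with spectinomycin via the aadA aminoglycoside adenylyltransferase gene (SmR). A fragment of a class 1 integron Pc promoter and a remnant of a gentamicin resistance gene lie just upstream of this marker. rrnB T1 and T2 terminators in the backbone help insulate the cloning region from read-through transcription. Short lacZα and lacI fragments are also annotated and appear to be non-functional backbone remnants.

The H2AX open reading frame (roughly 430 bp) sits between two Gateway attL recombination sites. The automated annotation labels both as attL3, so the exact site identities should not be taken from that label. The insert has no promoter of its own, so the plasmid is not an expression construct. A T7 promoter lies outside the downstream attL site, in reverse orientation. The clone is in the "closed" configuration, meaning a stop codon immediately follows the coding sequence, so transfer into a destination vector yields native or N-terminally tagged protein but not C-terminal fusions. Its intended use is LR recombination into destination vectors of choice. It belongs to the Target Accelerator Plasmid Collection, a set of variant alleles assembled for systematic functional testing of rare cancer-associated mutations.
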