Features (pLannotate 1.2.2; 12 found; start..end, strand, type, name):
     38..74      -  CDS            lacZα (fragment): LacZα fragment of β-galactosidase; lacZ fragment
     91..186     +  protein_bind   attL3: mutant version of attL; recombination site for the Gateway® LR reaction LR Clonase™
    189..617     +  CDS            H2AX: H2AX_HUMAN - Also known as H2AFX From Homo sapiens (Human).
    625..720     -  protein_bind   attL3: mutant version of attL; recombination site for the Gateway® LR reaction LR Clonase™
    739..757     -  promoter       T7 promoter: promoter for bacteriophage T7 RNA polymerase
    947..970     +  promoter       Pc promoter (fragment): intI1 (promoter lies within the coding sequence); class 1 integron promoter
   1146..1202    +  CDS            GmR (fragment): gentamycin acetyltransferase; aacC1; confers resistance to gentamycin
   1209..2000    +  CDS            SmR: aminoglycoside adenylyltransferase (Murphy, 1985); aadA; confers resistance to spectinomycin and streptomycin
   2093..2681    +  rep_origin     ori: high-copy-number ColE1/pMB1/pBR322/pUC origin of replication
   2864..2956    +  CDS            lacI (fragment): lac repressor; lacI; The lac repressor binds to the lac operator to inhibit transcription in E. coli. This inhibition can be relieved by adding lactose or isopropyl-β-D-thiogalactopyranoside (IPTG).
   3011..3038    -  terminator     rrnB T2 terminator: transcription terminator T2 from the E. coli rrnB gene
   3170..3213    +  terminator     rrnB T1 terminator: Escherichia coli rrnB; transcription terminator T1 from the E. coli rrnB gene
>Addgene plasmid #81275 | pDONR223_H2AFX_p.K134N | addgene full sequence | sequence record 168361 | Addgene NGS Result
GGCAGTTCCCTACTCTCGCGTTAACGCTAGCATGGATGTTTTCCCAGTCACGACGTTGTAAAACGACGGC
CAGTCTTAAGCTCGGGCCCCAAATAATGATTTTATTTTGACTGATAGTGACCTGTTCGTTGCAACAAATT
GATGAGCAATGCTTTTTTATAATGCCAACTTTGTACAAAAAAGTTGGCATGTCGGGCCGCGGCAAGACTG
GCGGCAAGGCCCGCGCCAAGGCCAAGTCGCGCTCGTCGCGCGCCGGCCTCCAGTTCCCAGTGGGCCGTGT
ACACCGGCTGCTGCGGAAGGGCCACTACGCCGAGCGCGTTGGCGCCGGCGCGCCAGTGTACCTGGCGGCA
GTGCTGGAGTACCTCACCGCTGAGATCCTGGAGCTGGCGGGCAATGCGGCCCGCGACAACAAGAAGACGC
GAATCATCCCCCGCCACCTGCAGCTGGCCATCCGCAACGACGAGGAGCTCAACAAGCTGCTGGGCGGCGT
GACGATCGCCCAGGGAGGCGTCCTGCCCAACATCCAGGCCGTGCTGCTGCCCAAGAAGACCAGCGCCACC
GTGGGGCCGAAGGCGCCCTCGGGCGGCAACAAGGCCACCCAGGCCTCCCAGGAGTACTGATTGCCAACTT
TCTTGTACAAAGTTGGCATTATAAGAAAGCATTGCTTATCAATTTGTTGCAACGAACAGGTCACTATCAG
TCAAAATAAAATCATTATTTGCCATCCAGCTGATATCCCCTATAGTGAGTCGTATTACATGGTCATAGCT
GTTTCCTGGCAGCTCTGGCCCGTGTCTCAAAATCTCTGATGTTACATTGCACAAGATAAAAATATATCAT
CATGCCTCCTCTAGACCAGCCAGGACAGAAATGCCTCGACTTCGCTGCTACCCAAGGTTGCCGGGTGACG
CACACCGTGGAAACGGATGAAGGCACGAACCCAGTGGACATAAGCCTGTTCGGTTCGTAAGCTGTAATGC
AAGTAGCGTATGCGCTCACGCAACTGGTCCAGAACCTTGACCGAACGCAGCGGTGGTAACGGCGCAGTGG
CGGTTTTCATGGCTTGTTATGACTGTTTTTTTGGGGTACAGTCTATGCCTCGGGCATCCAAGCAGCAAGC
GCGTTACGCCGTGGGTCGATGTTTGATGTTATGGAGCAGCAACGATGTTACGCAGCAGGGCAGTCGCCCT
AAAACAAAGTTAAACATTATGAGGGAAGCGGTGATCGCCGAAGTATCGACTCAACTATCAGAGGTAGTTG
GCGTCATCGAGCGCCATCTCGAACCGACGTTGCTGGCCGTACATTTGTACGGCTCCGCAGTGGATGGCGG
CCTGAAGCCACACAGTGATATTGATTTGCTGGTTACGGTGACCGTAAGGCTTGATGAAACAACGCGGCGA
GCTTTGATCAACGACCTTTTGGAAACTTCGGCTTCCCCTGGAGAGAGCGAGATTCTCCGCGCTGTAGAAG
TCACCATTGTTGTGCACGACGACATCATTCCGTGGCGTTATCCAGCTAAGCGCGAACTGCAATTTGGAGA
ATGGCAGCGCAATGACATTCTTGCAGGTATCTTCGAGCCAGCCACGATCGACATTGATCTGGCTATCTTG
CTGACAAAAGCAAGAGAACATAGCGTTGCCTTGGTAGGTCCAGCGGCGGAGGAACTCTTTGATCCGGTTC
CTGAACAGGATCTATTTGAGGCGCTAAATGAAACCTTAACGCTATGGAACTCGCCGCCCGACTGGGCTGG
CGATGAGCGAAATGTAGTGCTTACGTTGTCCCGCATTTGGTACAGCGCAGTAACCGGCAAAATCGCGCCG
AAGGATGTCGCTGCCGACTGGGCAATGGAGCGCCTGCCGGCCCAGTATCAGCCCGTCATACTTGAAGCTA
GACAGGCTTATCTTGGACAAGAAGAAGATCGCTTGGCCTCGCGCGCAGATCAGTTGGAAGAATTTGTCCA
CTACGTGAAAGGCGAGATCACCAAGGTAGTCGGCAAATAACCCTCGAGCCACCCATGACCAAAATCCCTT
AACGTGAGTTACGCGTCGTTCCACTGAGCGTCAGACCCCGTAGAAAAGATCAAAGGATCTTCTTGAGATC
CTTTTTTTCTGCGCGTAATCTGCTGCTTGCAAACAAAAAAACCACCGCTACCAGCGGTGGTTTGTTTGCC
GGATCAAGAGCTACCAACTCTTTTTCCGAAGGTAACTGGCTTCAGCAGAGCGCAGATACCAAATACTGTT
CTTCTAGTGTAGCCGTAGTTAGGCCACCACTTCAAGAACTCTGTAGCACCGCCTACATACCTCGCTCTGC
TAATCCTGTTACCAGTGGCTGCTGCCAGTGGCGATAAGTCGTGTCTTACCGGGTTGGACTCAAGACGATA
GTTACCGGATAAGGCGCAGCGGTCGGGCTGAACGGGGGGTTCGTGCACACAGCCCAGCTTGGAGCGAACG
ACCTACACCGAACTGAGATACCTACAGCGTGAGCTATGAGAAAGCGCCACGCTTCCCGAAGGGAGAAAGG
CGGACAGGTATCCGGTAAGCGGCAGGGTCGGAACAGGAGAGCGCACGAGGGAGCTTCCAGGGGGAAACGC
CTGGTATCTTTATAGTCCTGTCGGGTTTCGCCACCTCTGACTTGAGCGTCGATTTTTGTGATGCTCGTCA
GGGGGGCGGAGCCTATGGAAAAACGCCAGCAACGCGGCCTTTTTACGGTTCCTGGCCTTTTGCTGGCCTT
TTGCTCACATGTTCTTTCCTGCGTTATCCCCTGATTCTGTGGATAACCGTATTACCGCCTTTGAGTGAGC
TGATACCGCTCGCCGCAGCCGAACGACCGAGCGCAGCGAGTCAGTGAGCGAGGAAGCGGAAGAGCGCCCA
ATACGCAAACCGCCTCTCCCCGCGCGTTGGCCGATTCATTAATGCAGCTGGCACGACAGGTTTCCCGACT
GGAAAGCGGGCAGTGAGCGCAACGCAATTAATACGCGTACCGCTAGCCAGGAAGAGTTTGTAGAAACGCA
AAAAGGCCATCCGTCAGGATGGCCTTCTGCTTAGTTTGATGCCTGGCAGTTTATGGCGGGCGTCCTGCCC
GCCACCCTCCGGGCCGTTGCTTCACAACGTTCAAATCCGCTCCCGGCGGATTTGTCCTACTCAGGAGAGC
GTTCACCGACAAACAACAGATAAAACGAAAGGCCCAGTCTTCCGACTGAGCCTTTCGTTTTATTTGATGC
CT
