>Addgene plasmid #81275 | pDONR223_H2AFX_p.K134N | depositor partial sequence | sequence record 154594 | Insert sequence
ATGTCGGGCCGCGGCAAGACTGGCGGCAAGGCCCGCGCCAAGGCCAAGTCGCGCTCGTCGCGCGCCGGCC
TCCAGTTCCCAGTGGGCCGTGTACACCGGCTGCTGCGGAAGGGCCACTACGCCGAGCGCGTTGGCGCCGG
CGCGCCAGTGTACCTGGCGGCAGTGCTGGAGTACCTCACCGCTGAGATCCTGGAGCTGGCGGGCAATGCG
GCCCGCGACAACAAGAAGACGCGAATCATCCCCCGCCACCTGCAGCTGGCCATCCGCAACGACGAGGAGC
TCAACAAGCTGCTGGGCGGCGTGACGATCGCCCAGGGAGGCGTCCTGCCCAACATCCAGGCCGTGCTGCT
GCCCAAGAAGACCAGCGCCACCGTGGGGCCGAAGGCGCCCTCGGGCGGCAACAAGGCCACCCAGGCCTCC
CAGGAGTAC
